Addgene plasmid #111189: pLIC-SM-Myc
Purpose: (Empty Backbone) High affinity Myc tagging of weakly expressed genes (optimized for Toxoplasma gondii)
Depositing lab: Silvia Moreno. Depositing organization: University of Georgia. Publication: Tagging of Weakly Expressed Toxoplasma gondii Calcium-Related Genes with High-Affinity Tags. Hortua Triana MA, Marquez-Nogueras KM, Chang L, Stasic AJ, Li C, Spiegel KA, Sharma A, Li ZH, Moreno SNJ. J Eukaryot Microbiol. 2018 Apr 19. doi: 10.1111/jeu.12626. PubMed 29672999.
Backbone
  Vector backbone: pLIC
  Backbone manufacturer: Vern Carruthers
  Backbone size (bp): 6000
  Modifications to backbone: Modified by Sheiner et al. (PMID: 22144892)
  Vector type: Toxoplasma gondii expression
  Promoter: Endogenous
  Selectable markers: Chloramphenicol
  Tag / fusion protein: Spaghetti Monster Myc Tag (C terminal on insert)
Growth in bacteria
  Bacterial resistance: Ampicillin, 100 μg/mL
  Growth temperature: 37°C
  Growth strain: DH5alpha
  Copy number: High Copy
Gene/Insert
  Cloning method: Ligation Independent Cloning
Resource information
  A portion of this plasmid was derived from a plasmid made by: Spaghetti monster Myc gene was created in Loren L. Looger's Lab (doi:10.1038/nmeth.3365)
Terms and licenses: Academic/Nonprofit Terms; Industry Terms
How to cite: pLIC-SM-Myc was a gift from Silvia Moreno (Addgene plasmid # 111189 ; http://n2t.net/addgene:111189 ; RRID:Addgene_111189)
