[The description below was written by a language model from this plasmid's Addgene catalogue record and pLannotate feature annotations shown in this document.]
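Description:
pLIC-SM-Myc is an empty-backbone plasmid of about 6 kb for C-terminal epitope tagging of genes in the parasite Toxoplasma gondii. It derives from the pLIC ligation-independent cloning vector series, in a previously modified form. In E. coli it behaves as a pBluescript-type plasmid. The feature table shows a high-copy ColE1/pUC origin, an ampicillin resistance gene with its own promoter, and an f1 origin. It also shows lac promoter/operator and lacZα remnants, plus T3 and T7 promoters flanking the cloning region.

The payload is the "spaghetti monster" Myc tag. The annotation software detects it as a GFP-like coding fragment (called vsfGFP-9), which fits the design of this tag family: a fluorescent-protein scaffold carrying multiple copies of the epitope, giving much stronger antibody detection than a conventional single tag. The tag is placed so that it fuses to the C terminus of whatever sequence is inserted by ligation-independent cloning. The promoter is recorded as endogenous, meaning the plasmid supplies no promoter for the tagged gene. In this vector family, a fragment from the 3' end of the target gene is typically cloned in frame with the tag, and integration at the native locus leaves the fusion under the gene's own regulation, though the record does not spell this out.

A chloramphenicol acetyltransferase gene downstream of the tag is the selectable marker listed for parasite selection. The parasite regulatory sequences presumably driving it are not annotated in the feature table. The stated purpose is high-affinity Myc tagging of weakly expressed genes, and the associated work applied it to calcium-related Toxoplasma genes.
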