Features (pLannotate 1.2.2; 15 found; start..end, strand, type, name):
      2..94      +  CDS            lacI (fragment): lac repressor; lacI; The lac repressor binds to the lac operator to inhibit transcription in E. coli. This inhibition can be relieved by adding lactose or isopropyl-β-D-thiogalactopyranoside (IPTG).
    107..128     +  protein_bind   CAP binding site: CAP binding activates transcription in the presence of cAMP. E. coli catabolite activator protein
    143..173     +  promoter       lac promoter: promoter for the E. coli lac operon
    181..197     +  protein_bind   lac operator: The lac repressor binds to the lac operator to inhibit transcription in E. coli. This inhibition can be relieved by adding lactose or isopropyl-β-D-thiogalactopyranoside (IPTG). lac repressor encoded by lacI
    242..260     +  promoter       T3 promoter: promoter for bacteriophage T3 RNA polymerase
    443..1327    +  CDS            vsfGFP-9 (fragment): vsfGFP-9 is a basic (constitutively fluorescent) green fluorescent protein published in 2015, derived from Aequorea victoria. It has low acid sensitivity.
   1845..1874    -  misc_feature   MCS (fragment): pBluescript multiple cloning site
   2384..3040    +  CDS            CmR: chloramphenicol acetyltransferase; cat; confers resistance to chloramphenicol
   3354..3398    -  misc_feature   MCS (fragment): pBluescript multiple cloning site
   3407..3425    -  promoter       T7 promoter: promoter for bacteriophage T7 RNA polymerase
   3428..3585    +  CDS            lacZα (fragment): LacZα fragment of β-galactosidase; lacZ fragment
   3590..4018    +  rep_origin     f1 ori (sequence partly withheld): f1 bacteriophage origin of replication; arrow indicates direction of (+) strand synthesis
   4071..4175    +  promoter       AmpR promoter: bla
   4176..5036    +  CDS            AmpR: β-lactamase; bla; confers resistance to ampicillin, carbenicillin, and related antibiotics
   5207..5795    +  rep_origin     ori: high-copy-number ColE1/pMB1/pBR322/pUC origin of replication
>Addgene plasmid #111189 | pLIC-SM-Myc | addgene full sequence | sequence record 213065 | Addgene NGS Result
AGCGCCCAATACGCAAACCGCCTCTCCCCGCGCGTTGGCCGATTCATTAATGCAGCTGGCACGACAGGTT
TCCCGACTGGAAAGCGGGCAGTGAGCGCAACGCAATTAATGTGAGTTAGCTCACTCATTAGGCACCCCAG
GCTTTACACTTTATGCTTCCGGCTCGTATGTTGTGTGGAATTGTGAGCGGATAACAATTTCACACAGGAA
ACAGCTATGACCATGATTACGCCAAGCTCGAAATTAACCCTCACTAAAGGGAACAAAAGCTGGTACCCTG
TACTTCCAATCCAATTTAATTAAAATTGGAAGTGGAGGACGGGAATTCCCTAGGATGGAGCAAAAACTGA
TATCGGAGGAAGACTTGGCAGAGCAGAAACTGATTTCGGAAGAGGATCTTGCCGAACAAAAACTGATCAG
TGAGGAAGACCTTGCCGGAGTGTCGAAGGGTGAAGAGCTGTTCACCGGCGTGGTGCCCATCCTCGTCGAG
CTGGACGGAGATGTCAATGGACATAAATTCTCCGTACGGGGAGAGGGCGAGGGCGACGCAACCAACGGTA
AACTGACCCTGAAGTTCATTTGCACCACGGGTAAACTGCCCGTACCCTGGCCCACCCTGGTCACAACCTT
GGGTGGCGGAGTTCAGTGTTTTTCGCGGTATCCAGATCACATGAAGCAGCATGACTTTTTCAAGAGCGCT
ATGCCCGAGGGTTACGTTCAAGAGAGGACCATCAGTTTCAAGGACGACGGCACCTACAAGACACGGGCTG
AGGTGAAATTCGAGGGTGATACACTCGTGAATCGTATCGAGCTGAAGGGCATAGATTTTAAGGAGGATGG
CAATATCCTGGGCCACAAGTTGGAGTATAACTTCAACAGTCACAATGTCTATATAACTGCCGATAAGCAG
AAGAATGGCATTAAAGCCAATTTCAAAATTCGTCACAATGTCGAAGGCGGCGCAGAACAGAAGCTCATCA
GTGAAGAGGATCTGGCCGCAGAGCAGAAACTCATTAGCGAGGAGGACTTGGGCGGAGGCGGCGAGCAGAA
GCTGATATCGGAGGAAGACCTGGCGGCCGAGCAAAAGCTCATCTCGGAGGAGGATCTCGCGGGAGGAGAT
GGAAGTGTCCAGTTGGCGGATCACTACCAGCAGAATACGCCAATTGGTGACGGCCCCGTCCTTCTGCCGG
ATAACCACTACCTCTCCACCCAGTCGGTGCTGAGCAAGGACCCGAATGAAAAACGTGACCACATGGTTCT
TCTTGAGTTCGTCACGGCTGCGGGCATCACGTTGGGCATGGACGAACTGTACAAGGGCGCTGAACAGAAA
CTTATCTCCGAGGAGGATCTGGCGGAACAGAAGCTGATCAGCGAAGAGGACCTGGCGGAGCAGAAACTTA
TCAGCGAAGAGGATCTGTAACATATGTAGAAAAGTTGTAACGTTAGTAAACGTAACACACGGGTATAATA
GCCATTTAATGGCGCCGTATATTTTTCACTCCCCCTCTCCGATAGGAGGAAGAAAGACGATCCGTCTGCG
AATGTATATTACATCGACCGGCCATAGTACGAGAAGTGGTGCCGGTATTGTTCTGTCCGGGGGGTGTACC
ATCCTATTTTTTGTATATGTCGTTCTTGTCGGGGAGCAACAGCCCATCTTCCGGCTATTGTCTCGTATCA
GTTGTGAAACAGACTGCGTTTTGCCGAAAATGAGTCCTATGTCCGATGGCTATTTGTACCGCTTCGTACC
ATTTCGCTTGTCAGCTGTAATCAACCGAATTCATTTGGCGAGACATGATTCCGATTAAATTCTTTACTGC
GCGTGCTCGGATCCACTAGTTCTACTCGAGGTCGACGGTATCGATAAGCTTGATGGCGATGCATGTCCCG
CGTTCGTGAAATTCTCTGCATCAGCGGAGTGATCAGGAATCATCGTCTCAGCGGGATGACGTTGCGGAGC
AGGCCGGCTCGCGGTGGGCAGTCAGATGCCGAAGGCGTAACTCAGGACGGCTTGCGCTCATCGCAGAACA
GGGGTGGTGCCTGCATTGGGTGCGGTTGGTGATCCTGGTTGGACCGGTGGAGATGCGCGCGCACGAAGGG
GATGTGTCAGAAACATTTTGTTTGTTCTCTGTGAACTTTTAGATGTGTTAAAGGCGGCGAATATTAGCAG
AGAGTCCTCCTTGTTGGATTCTCTCTTGAATTTCGCCCTTTCCTTCTCTTTGCGAGTCTCGTAGAGAACA
AGCACTCGTTCGCCGTCCCTGACGACGCAACCCGCGCAGAAGACATCCACCAAACGGTGTTACACAATCA
CCTTGTGTGAAGTTCTTGCGGAAAACTACTCGTTGGCATTTTTTCTTGAATTCCCTTTTTCGACAAAATG
CATGAGAAAAAAATCACTGGATATACCACCGTTGATATATCCCAATGGCATCGTAAAGAACATTTTGAGG
CATTTCAGTCAGTTGCTCAATGTACCTATAACCAGACCGTTCAGCTGGATATTACGGCCTTTTTAAAGAC
CGTAAAGAAAAATAAGCACAAGTTTTATCCGGCCTTTATTCACATTCTTGCCCGCCTGATGAATGCTCAT
CCGGAATTCCGTATGGCAATGAAAGACGGTGAGCTGGTGATATGGGATAGTGTTCACCCTTGTTACACCG
TTTTCCATGAGCAAACTGAAACGTTTTCATCGCTCTGGAGTGAATACCACGACGATTTCCGGCAGTTTCT
ACACATATATTCGCAAGATGTGGCGTGTTACGGTGAAAACCTGGCCTATTTCCCTAAAGGGTTTATTGAG
AATATGTTTTTCGTCTCAGCCAATCCCTGGGTGAGTTTCACCAGTTTTGATTTAAACGTGGCCAATATGG
ACAACTTCTTCGCCCCCGTTTTCACCATGGGCAAATATTATACGCAAGGCGACAAGGTGCTGATGCCGCT
GGCGATTCAGGTTCATCATGCCGTTTGTGATGGCTTCCATGTCGGCAGAATGCTTAATGAATTACAACAG
TACTGCGATGAGTGGCAGGTCGGGGCGTAATTAATCACCGTTGTGCTCACTTCTCAAATCGACAAAGGAA
ACACACTTCGTGCAGCATGTGCCCCATTATAAAGAAACTGAGTTGTTCCGTTGTGGCTTGCAGGTGTCAC
ATCCACAAAAACCGGCCGACTCTAAATAGGAGTGTTTCGCAGCAAGCAGCGAAAGTTTATGACTGGGTCC
GAATCTCTGAACGGATGTGTGGCGGACCTGGCTGATGTTGATCGCCGTCGACACACGCGCCACATGGGTC
AATACACAAGACAGCTATCAGTTGTTTTAGTCGAACCGGTTAACACAATTCTTGCCCCCCCGAGGGGGAT
CCACTAGTTCTAGAGCGGCCGCCACCGCGGTGGAGCTCCAATTCGCCCTATAGTGAGTCGTATTACAATT
CACTGGCCGTCGTTTTACAACGTCGTGACTGGGAAAACCCTGGCGTTACCCAACTTAATCGCCTTGCAGC
ACATCCCCCTTTCGCCAGCTGGCGTAATAGCGAAGAGGCCCGCACCGATCGCCCTTCCCAACAGTTGCGC
AGCCTGAATGGCGAATGGG
[124 nt withheld, positions 3590-3713]
C
[91 nt withheld, positions 3715-3805]
A
[49 nt withheld, positions 3807-3855]
CCTTTGACGTTGGAGTCCACGTTCTTT
[37 nt withheld, positions 3883-3919]
ACCCTATCTCGGTCTATTCTTTTGATTTATAAGGGATTTTGCCGATTTCGGCCTATTGGTTAAAAAATGA
GCTGATTTAACAAAAATTTAACGCGAATTTTAACAAAATATTAACGCTTACAATTTAGGTGGCACTTTTC
GGGGAAATGTGCGCGGAACCCCTATTTGTTTATTTTTCTAAATACATTCAAATATGTATCCGCTCATGAG
ACAATAACCCTGATAAATGCTTCAATAATATTGAAAAAGGAAGAGTATGAGTATTCAACATTTCCGTGTC
GCCCTTATTCCCTTTTTTGCGGCATTTTGCCTTCCTGTTTTTGCTCACCCAGAAACGCTGGTGAAAGTAA
AAGATGCTGAAGATCAGTTGGGTGCACGAGTGGGTTACATCGAACTGGATCTCAACAGCGGTAAGATCCT
TGAGAGTTTTCGCCCCGAAGAACGTTTTCCAATGATGAGCACTTTTAAAGTTCTGCTATGTGGCGCGGTA
TTATCCCGTATTGACGCCGGGCAAGAGCAACTCGGTCGCCGCATACACTATTCTCAGAATGACTTGGTTG
AGTACTCACCAGTCACAGAAAAGCATCTTACGGATGGCATGACAGTAAGAGAATTATGCAGTGCTGCCAT
AACCATGAGTGATAACACTGCGGCCAACTTACTTCTGACAACGATCGGAGGACCGAAGGAGCTAACCGCT
TTTTTGCACAACATGGGGGATCATGTAACTCGCCTTGATCGTTGGGAACCGGAGCTGAATGAAGCCATAC
CAAACGACGAGCGTGACACCACGATGCCTGTAGCAATGGCAACAACGTTGCGCAAACTATTAACTGGCGA
ACTACTTACTCTAGCTTCCCGGCAACAATTAATAGACTGGATGGAGGCGGATAAAGTTGCAGGACCACTT
CTGCGCTCGGCCCTTCCGGCTGGCTGGTTTATTGCTGATAAATCTGGAGCCGGTGAGCGTGGGTCTCGCG
GTATCATTGCAGCACTGGGGCCAGATGGTAAGCCCTCCCGTATCGTAGTTATCTACACGACGGGGAGTCA
GGCAACTATGGATGAACGAAATAGACAGATCGCTGAGATAGGTGCCTCACTGATTAAGCATTGGTAACTG
TCAGACCAAGTTTACTCATATATACTTTAGATTGATTTAAAACTTCATTTTTAATTTAAAAGGATCTAGG
TGAAGATCCTTTTTGATAATCTCATGACCAAAATCCCTTAACGTGAGTTTTCGTTCCACTGAGCGTCAGA
CCCCGTAGAAAAGATCAAAGGATCTTCTTGAGATCCTTTTTTTCTGCGCGTAATCTGCTGCTTGCAAACA
AAAAAACCACCGCTACCAGCGGTGGTTTGTTTGCCGGATCAAGAGCTACCAACTCTTTTTCCGAAGGTAA
CTGGCTTCAGCAGAGCGCAGATACCAAATACTGTTCTTCTAGTGTAGCCGTAGTTAGGCCACCACTTCAA
GAACTCTGTAGCACCGCCTACATACCTCGCTCTGCTAATCCTGTTACCAGTGGCTGCTGCCAGTGGCGAT
AAGTCGTGTCTTACCGGGTTGGACTCAAGACGATAGTTACCGGATAAGGCGCAGCGGTCGGGCTGAACGG
GGGGTTCGTGCACACAGCCCAGCTTGGAGCGAACGACCTACACCGAACTGAGATACCTACAGCGTGAGCT
ATGAGAAAGCGCCACGCTTCCCGAAGGGAGAAAGGCGGACAGGTATCCGGTAAGCGGCAGGGTCGGAACA
GGAGAGCGCACGAGGGAGCTTCCAGGGGGAAACGCCTGGTATCTTTATAGTCCTGTCGGGTTTCGCCACC
TCTGACTTGAGCGTCGATTTTTGTGATGCTCGTCAGGGGGGCGGAGCCTATGGAAAAACGCCAGCAACGC
GGCCTTTTTACGGTTCCTGGCCTTTTGCTGGCCTTTTGCTCACATGTTCTTTCCTGCGTTATCCCCTGAT
TCTGTGGATAACCGTATTACCGCCTTTGAGTGAGCTGATACCGCTCGCCGCAGCCGAACGACCGAGCGCA
GCGAGTCAGTGAGCGAGGAAGCGGAAG
